Addgene plasmid #32045: CXXC1
Purpose: Bacterial expression for structure determination; may not be full ORF
Depositing lab: Cheryl Arrowsmith. Depositing organization: University of Toronto.
Backbone
  Vector backbone: pET28-MHL
  Backbone manufacturer: Structural Genomics Consortium (Addgene plasmid 26096)
  Backbone size w/o insert (bp): 7325
  Vector type: Bacterial Expression
Growth in bacteria
  Bacterial resistance: Kanamycin, 50 μg/mL
  Growth temperature: 37°C
  Growth strain: DH5alpha
  Copy number: Low Copy
Gene/Insert
  Gene/Insert name: CXXC1 (alt names: PDB: 3QMB, 3QMC, 3QMD, 3QMG, 3QMH, 3QMI; CXXC finger protein 1, CXXC domain)
  Species: H. sapiens (human)
  Insert size (bp): 186
  Mutation: CXXC domain (amino acids residues 161-222)
  GenBank ID: BC029922
  Entrez Gene: CXXC1 (a.k.a. 2410002I16Rik, 5830420C16Rik, CFP1, CGBP, HsT2645, PCCX1, PHF18, SPP1, ZCGPC1, hCGBP)
  Tag / fusion protein: His (with TEV cleavage) (N terminal on backbone)
  Cloning method: Ligation Independent Cloning
  Sequencing primers: 5′ T7; 3′ T7-term
Terms and licenses: Academic/Nonprofit Terms; Industry Terms: Not Available to Industry
How to cite: CXXC1 was a gift from Cheryl Arrowsmith (Addgene plasmid # 32045 ; http://n2t.net/addgene:32045 ; RRID:Addgene_32045)
