[The description below was written by a language model from this plasmid's Addgene catalogue record.]
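Description:
CXXC1 is a bacterial expression plasmid built on the pET28-MHL backbone, a pET28-derived vector from a structural genomics programme designed for ligation-independent cloning. It is maintained in E. coli as a low-copy plasmid under kanamycin selection. The record gives no feature table, so the origin of replication and promoter are not explicitly listed. However, the T7 and T7-terminator sequencing primers are consistent with the T7 promoter/terminator expression cassette typical of pET vectors, in which transcription depends on a host strain supplying T7 RNA polymerase.

The insert is a 186 bp fragment of human CXXC1 (CXXC finger protein 1, also known as CFP1 or CGBP), covering only the CXXC domain, amino acid residues 161 to 222, rather than the full open reading frame. CXXC domains are zinc-finger modules generally known for recognising unmethylated CpG DNA. The backbone fuses an N-terminal His tag to the fragment, followed by a TEV protease cleavage site. This allows the recombinant domain to be captured by immobilised metal affinity chromatography, after which the tag can be removed by TEV digestion to leave a near-native protein.

The stated purpose is bacterial production of protein for structure determination, and the record links the construct to several deposited PDB structures of this domain. It is therefore suited to producing the isolated CXXC domain for crystallography and related biophysical or DNA-binding studies, not to functional studies that need the full-length protein.
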