>Addgene plasmid #32045 | CXXC1 | depositor partial sequence | sequence record 38622 | insert
CAGATCAAACGGTCAGCCCGCATGTGTGGTGAGTGTGAGGCATGTCGGCGCACTGAGGACTGTGGTCACT
GTGATTTCTGTCGGGACATGAAGAAGTTCGGGGGCCCCAACAAGATCCGGCAGAAGTGCCGGCTGCGCCA
GTGCCAGCTGCGGGCCCGGGAATCGTACAAGTACTTCCCTTCCTCG
