>Addgene plasmid #32045 | CXXC1 | addgene partial sequence | sequence record 42067 | T7 5'-TAATACGACTCACTATAGGG-3'
CTCTGAATATTTTGTTTAACTTTAAGAAGGAGATATACCATGCATCATCATCATCATCACAGCAGCGGCA
GAGAAAACTTGTATTTCCAGGGCCAGATCAAACGGTCAGCCCGCATGTGTGGTGAGTGTGAGGCATGTCG
GCGCACTGAGGACTGTGGTCACTGTGATTTCTGTCGGGACATGAAGAAGTTCGGGGGCCCCAACAAGATC
CGGCAGAAGTGCCGGCTGCGCCAGTGCCAGCTGCGGGCCCGGGAATCGTACAAGTACTTCCCTTCCTCGT
GATGACGAAGCTTGCGGCCGCACTCGAGCACCACCACCACCACCACTGAGATCCGGCTGCTAACAAAGCC
CGAAAGGAAGCTGAGTTGGCTGCTGCCACCGCTGAGCAATAACTAGCATAACCCCTTGGGGCCTCTAAAC
GGGTCTTGAGGGGTTTTTTGCTGAAAGGAGGAACTATATCCGGATTGGCGAATGGG
[124 nt withheld, positions 477-600]
C
[91 nt withheld, positions 602-692]
A
[49 nt withheld, positions 694-742]
CCTTTGAC
